>Addgene plasmid #121629 | pBLO43.3_human ProCas9Flavi | depositor full sequence | sequence record 231660 | pBLO43.3_human ProCas9Flavi sequence 9263 bps
GAGGGCCTATTTCCCATGATTCCTTCATATTTGCATATACGATACAAGGCTGTTAGAGAGATAATTGGAA
TTAATTTGACTGTAAACACAAAGATATTAGTACAAAATACGTGACGTAGAAAGTAATAATTTCTTGGGTA
GTTTGCAGTTTTAAAATTATGTTTTAAAATGGACTATCATATGCTTACCGTAACTTGAAAGTATTTCGAT
TTCTTGGCTTTATATATCTTGTGGAAAGGACGAAACACCGGGTCTTCGAGAAGACCTGTTTAAGAGCTAT
GCTGGAAACAGCATAGCAAGTTTAAATAAGGCTAGTCCGTTATCAACTTGAAAAAGTGGCACCGAGTCGG
TGCTTTTTTGTTTTAGAGCTAGAAATAGCAAGTTAAAATAAGGCTAGTCCGTTTTTAGCGCGTGCGCCAA
TTCTGCAGACAAATGGCTCTAGAGGTACCCGTTACATAACTTACGGTAAATGGCCCGCCTGGCTGACCGC
CCAACGACCCCCGCCCATTGACGTCAATAGTAACGCCAATAGGGACTTTCCATTGACGTCAATGGGTGGA
GTATTTACGGTAAACTGCCCACTTGGCAGTACATCAAGTGTATCATATGCCAAGTACGCCCCCTATTGAC
GTCAATGACGGTAAATGGCCCGCCTGGCATTGTGCCCAGTACATGACCTTATGGGACTTTCCTACTTGGC
AGTACATCTACGTATTAGTCATCGCTATTACCATGGTCGAGGTGAGCCCCACGTTCTGCTTCACTCTCCC
CATCTCCCCCCCCTCCCCACCCCCAATTTTGTATTTATTTATTTTTTAATTATTTTGTGCAGCGATGGGG
GCGGGGGGGGGGGGGGGGCGCGCGCCAGGCGGGGCGGGGCGGGGCGAGGGGCGGGGCGGGGCGAGGCGGA
GAGGTGCGGCGGCAGCCAATCAGAGCGGCGCGCTCCGAAAGTTTCCTTTTATGGCGAGGCGGCGGCGGCG
GCGGCCCTATAAAAAGCGAAGCGCGCGGCGGGCGGGAGTCGCTGCGACGCTGCCTTCGCCCCGTGCCCCG
CTCCGCCGCCGCCTCGCGCCGCCCGCCCCGGCTCTGACTGACCGCGTTACTCCCACAGGTGAGCGGGCGG
GACGGCCCTTCTCCTCCGGGCTGTAATTAGCTGAGCAAGAGGTAAGGGTTTAAGGGATGGTTGGTTGGTG
GGGTATTAATGTTTAATTACCTGGAGCACCTGCCTGAAATCACTTTTTTTCAGGTTGGACCGGTGCCACC
ATGGCCCCAAAGAAGAAGCGGAAGGTCAGCGCTAACCCCATCAACGCCAGCGGCGTGGACGCCAAGGCCA
TCCTGTCTGCCAGACTGAGCAAGAGCAGACGGCTGGAAAATCTGATCGCCCAGCTGCCCGGCGAGAAGAA
GAATGGCCTGTTCGGAAACCTGATTGCCCTGAGCCTGGGCCTGACCCCCAACTTCAAGAGCAACTTCGAC
CTGGCCGAGGATGCCAAACTGCAGCTGAGCAAGGACACCTACGACGACGACCTGGACAACCTGCTGGCCC
AGATCGGCGACCAGTACGCCGACCTGTTTCTGGCCGCCAAGAACCTGTCCGACGCCATCCTGCTGAGCGA
CATCCTGAGAGTGAACACCGAGATCACCAAGGCCCCCCTGAGCGCCTCTATGATCAAGAGATACGACGAG
CACCACCAGGACCTGACCCTGCTGAAAGCTCTCGTGCGGCAGCAGCTGCCTGAGAAGTACAAAGAGATTT
TCTTCGACCAGAGCAAGAACGGCTACGCCGGCTACATTGACGGCGGAGCCAGCCAGGAAGAGTTCTACAA
GTTCATCAAGCCCATCCTGGAAAAGATGGACGGCACCGAGGAACTGCTCGTGAAGCTGAACAGAGAGGAC
CTGCTGCGGAAGCAGCGGACCTTCGACAACGGCAGCATCCCCCACCAGATCCACCTGGGAGAGCTGCACG
CCATTCTGCGGCGGCAGGAAGATTTTTACCCATTCCTGAAGGACAACCGGGAAAAGATCGAGAAGATCCT
GACCTTCCGCATCCCCTACTACGTGGGCCCTCTGGCCAGGGGAAACAGCAGATTCGCCTGGATGACCAGA
AAGAGCGAGGAAACCATCACCCCCTGGAACTTCGAGGAAGTGGTGGACAAGGGCGCTTCCGCCCAGAGCT
TCATCGAGCGGATGACCAACTTCGATAAGAACCTGCCCAACGAGAAGGTGCTGCCCAAGCACAGCCTGCT
GTACGAGTACTTCACCGTGTATAACGAGCTGACCAAAGTGAAATACGTGACCGAGGGAATGAGAAAGCCC
GCCTTCCTGAGCGGCGAGCAGAAAAAGGCCATCGTGGACCTGCTGTTCAAGACCAACCGGAAAGTGACCG
TGAAGCAGCTGAAAGAGGACTACTTCAAGAAAATCGAGTGCTTCGACTCCGTGGAAATCTCCGGCGTGGA
AGATCGGTTCAACGCCTCCCTGGGCACATACCACGATCTGCTGAAAATTATCAAGGACAAGGACTTCCTG
GACAATGAGGAAAACGAGGACATTCTGGAAGATATCGTGCTGACCCTGACACTGTTTGAGGACAGAGAGA
TGATCGAGGAACGGCTGAAAACCTATGCCCACCTGTTCGACGACAAAGTGATGAAGCAGCTGAAGCGGCG
GAGATACACCGGCTGGGGCAGGCTGAGCCGGAAGCTGATCAACGGCATCCGGGACAAGCAGTCCGGCAAG
ACAATCCTGGATTTCCTGAAGTCCGACGGCTTCGCCAACAGAAACTTCATGCAGCTGATCCACGACGACA
GCCTGACCTTTAAAGAGGACATCCAGAAAGCCCAGGTGTCCGGCCAGGGCGATAGCCTGCACGAGCACAT
TGCCAATCTGGCCGGCAGCCCCGCCATTAAGAAGGGCATCCTGCAGACAGTGAAGGTGGTGGACGAGCTC
GTGAAAGTGATGGGCCGGCACAAGCCCGAGAACATCGTGATCGAAATGGCCAGAGAGAACCAGACCACCC
AGAAGGGACAGAAGAACAGCCGCGAGAGAATGAAGCGGATCGAAGAGGGCATCAAAGAGCTGGGCAGCCA
GATCCTGAAAGAACACCCCGTGGAAAACACCCAGCTGCAGAACGAGAAGCTGTACCTGTACTACCTGCAG
AATGGGCGGGATATGTACGTGGACCAGGAACTGGACATCAACCGGCTGTCCGACTACGATGTGGACCATA
TCGTGCCTCAGAGCTTTCTGAAGGACGACTCCATCGACAACAAGGTGCTGACCAGAAGCGACAAGAACCG
GGGCAAGAGCGACAACGTGCCCTCCGAAGAGGTCGTGAAGAAGATGAAGAACTACTGGCGGCAGCTGCTG
AACGCCAAGCTGATTACCCAGAGAAAGTTCGACAATCTGACCAAGGCCGAGAGAGGCGGCCTGAGCGAAC
TGGATAAGGCCGGCTTCATCAAGAGACAGCTGGTGGAAACCCGGCAGATCACAAAGCACGTGGCACAGAT
CCTGGACTCCCGGATGAACACTAAGTACGACGAGAATGACAAGCTGATCCGGGAAGTGAAAGTGATCACC
CTGAAGTCCAAGCTGGTGTCCGATTTCCGGAAGGATTTCCAGTTTTACAAAGTGCGCGAGATCAACAACT
ACCACCACGCCCACGACGCCTACCTGAACGCCGTCGTGGGAACCGCCCTGATCAAAAAGTACCCTAAGCT
GGAAAGCGAGTTCGTGTACGGCGACTACAAGGTGTACGACGTGCGGAAGATGATCGCCAAGAGCGAGCAG
GAAATCGGCAAGGCTACCGCCAAGTACTTCTTCTACAGCAACATCATGAACTTTTTCAAGACCGAGATTA
CCCTGGCCAACGGCGAGATCCGGAAGCGGCCTCTGATCGAGACAAACGGCGAAACCGGGGAGATCGTGTG
GGATAAGGGCCGGGATTTTGCCACCGTGCGGAAAGTGCTGAGCATGCCCCAAGTGAATATCGTGAAAAAG
ACCGAGGTGCAGACAGGCGGCTTCAGCAAAGAGTCTATCCTGCCCAAGAGGAACAGCGATAAGCTGATCG
CCAGAAAGAAGGACTGGGACCCTAAGAAGTACGGCGGCTTCGACAGCCCCACCGTGGCCTATTCTGTGCT
GGTGGTGGCCAAAGTGGAAAAGGGCAAGTCCAAGAAACTGAAGAGTGTGAAAGAGCTGCTGGGGATCACC
ATCATGGAAAGAAGCAGCTTCGAGAAGAATCCCATCGACTTTCTGGAAGCCAAGGGCTACAAAGAAGTGA
AAAAGGACCTGATCATCAAGCTGCCTAAGTACTCCCTGTTCGAGCTGGAAAACGGCCGGAAGAGAATGCT
GGCCTCTGCCGGCGAACTGCAGAAGGGAAACGAACTGGCCCTGCCCTCCAAATATGTGAACTTCCTGTAC
CTGGCCAGCCACTATGAGAAGCTGAAGGGCTCCCCCGAGGATAATGAGCAGAAACAGCTGTTTGTGGAAC
AGCACAAGCACTACCTGGACGAGATCATCGAGCAGATCAGCGAGTTCTCCAAGAGAGTGATCCTGGCCGA
CGCTAATCTGGACAAAGTGCTGTCCGCCTACAACAAGCACCGGGATAAGCCCATCAGAGAGCAGGCCGAG
AATATCATCCACCTGTTTACCCTGACCAATCTGGGAGCCCCTGCCGCCTTCAAGTACTTTGACACCACCA
TCGACCGGAAGAGGTACACCAGCACCAAAGAGGTGCTGGACGCCACCCTGATCCACCAGAGCATCACCGG
CCTGTACGAGACACGGATCGACCTGTCTCAGCTGGGAGGCGACAAACAAAAGAAACGCGGAGGCAAGGAC
AAGAAGTACAGCATCGGCCTGGACATCGGCACCAACTCTGTGGGCTGGGCCGTGATCACCGACGAGTACA
AGGTGCCCAGCAAGAAATTCAAGGTGCTGGGCAACACCGACCGGCACAGCATCAAGAAGAACCTGATCGG
AGCCCTGCTGTTCGACAGCGGCGAAACAGCCGAGGCCACCCGGCTGAAGAGAACCGCCAGAAGAAGATAC
ACCAGACGGAAGAACCGGATCTGCTATCTGCAAGAGATCTTCAGCAACGAGATGGCCAAGGTGGACGACA
GCTTCTTCCACAGACTGGAAGAGTCCTTCCTGGTGGAAGAGGATAAGAAGCACGAGCGGCACCCCATCTT
CGGCAACATCGTGGACGAGGTGGCCTACCACGAGAAGTACCCCACCATCTACCACCTGAGAAAGAAACTG
GTGGACAGCACCGACAAGGCCGACCTGCGGCTGATCTATCTGGCCCTGGCCCACATGATCAAGTTCCGGG
GCCACTTCCTGATCGAGGGCGACCTGAACCCCGACAACAGCGACGTGGACAAGCTGTTCATCCAGCTGGT
GCAGACCTACAACCAGCTGTTCGAGGAAACTAGTCCAAAAAAGAAGAGAAAGGTAGATTACAAAGATGAC
GATGACAAAGACTACAAGGATGATGATGATAAGGGATCCGAATCCGGCAGTGGAGAGGGCAGAGGAAGTC
TGCTAACATGCGGTGACGTCGAGGAGAATCCTGGCCCAATGGTGAGCAAGGGCGAGGAGGATAACATGGC
CATCATCAAGGAGTTCATGCGCTTCAAGGTGCACATGGAGGGCTCCGTGAACGGCCACGAGTTCGAGATC
GAGGGCGAGGGCGAGGGCCGCCCCTACGAGGGCACCCAGACCGCCAAGCTGAAGGTGACCAAGGGTGGCC
CCCTGCCCTTCGCCTGGGACATCCTGTCCCCTCAGTTCATGTACGGCTCCAAGGCCTACGTGAAGCACCC
CGCCGACATCCCCGACTACTTGAAGCTGTCCTTCCCCGAGGGCTTCAAGTGGGAGCGCGTGATGAACTTC
GAGGACGGCGGCGTGGTGACCGTGACCCAGGACTCCTCCCTGCAGGACGGCGAGTTCATCTACAAGGTGA
AGCTGCGCGGCACCAACTTCCCCTCCGACGGCCCCGTAATGCAGAAGAAAACCATGGGCTGGGAGGCCTC
CTCCGAGCGGATGTACCCCGAGGACGGCGCCCTGAAGGGCGAGATCAAGCAGAGGCTGAAGCTGAAGGAC
GGCGGCCACTACGACGCTGAGGTCAAGACCACCTACAAGGCCAAGAAGCCCGTGCAGCTGCCCGGCGCCT
ACAACGTCAACATCAAGTTGGACATCACCTCCCACAACGAGGACTACACCATCGTGGAACAGTACGAACG
CGCCGAGGGCCGCCACTCCACCGGCGGCATGGACGAGCTGTACAAGTAAGAATTCCTAGAGCTCGCTGAT
CAGCCTCGACTGTGCCTTCTAGTTGCCAGCCATCTGTTGTTTGCCCCTCCCCCGTGCCTTCCTTGACCCT
GGAAGGTGCCACTCCCACTGTCCTTTCCTAATAAAATGAGGAAATTGCATCGCATTGTCTGAGTAGGTGT
CATTCTATTCTGGGGGGTGGGGTGGGGCAGGACAGCAAGGGGGAGGATTGGGAAGAGAATAGCAGGCATG
CTGGGGAGCGGCCGCAGGAACCCCTAGTGATGGAGTTGGCCACTCCCTCTCTGCGCGCTCGCTCGCTCAC
TGAGGCCGGGCGACCAAAGGTCGCCCGACGCCCGGGCTTTGCCCGGGCGGCCTCAGTGAGCGAGCGAGCG
CGCAGCTGCCTGCAGGGGCGCCTGATGCGGTATTTTCTCCTTACGCATCTGTGCGGTATTTCACACCGCA
TA
[142 nt withheld, positions 6723-6864]
C
[141 nt withheld, positions 6866-7006]
CCTTTGACGTTGGAGTCCACGTTCTTT
[37 nt withheld, positions 7034-7070]
ACCCTATCTCGGGCTATTCTTTTGATTTATAAGGGATTTTGCCGATTTCGGCCTATTGGTTAAAAAATGA
GCTGATTTAACAAAAATTTAACGCGAATTTTAACAAAATATTAACGTTTACAATTTTATGGTGCACTCTC
AGTACAATCTGCTCTGATGCCGCATAGTTAAGCCAGCCCCGACACCCGCCAACACCCGCTGACGCGCCCT
GACGGGCTTGTCTGCTCCCGGCATCCGCTTACAGACAAGCTGTGACCGTCTCCGGGAGCTGCATGTGTCA
GAGGTTTTCACCGTCATCACCGAAACGCGCGAGACGAAAGGGCCTCGTGATACGCCTATTTTTATAGGTT
AATGTCATGATAATAATGGTTTCTTAGACGTCAGGTGGCACTTTTCGGGGAAATGTGCGCGGAACCCCTA
TTTGTTTATTTTTCTAAATACATTCAAATATGTATCCGCTCATGAGACAATAACCCTGATAAATGCTTCA
ATAATATTGAAAAAGGAAGAGTATGAGTATTCAACATTTCCGTGTCGCCCTTATTCCCTTTTTTGCGGCA
TTTTGCCTTCCTGTTTTTGCTCACCCAGAAACGCTGGTGAAAGTAAAAGATGCTGAAGATCAGTTGGGTG
CACGAGTGGGTTACATCGAACTGGATCTCAACAGCGGTAAGATCCTTGAGAGTTTTCGCCCCGAAGAACG
TTTTCCAATGATGAGCACTTTTAAAGTTCTGCTATGTGGCGCGGTATTATCCCGTATTGACGCCGGGCAA
GAGCAACTCGGTCGCCGCATACACTATTCTCAGAATGACTTGGTTGAGTACTCACCAGTCACAGAAAAGC
ATCTTACGGATGGCATGACAGTAAGAGAATTATGCAGTGCTGCCATAACCATGAGTGATAACACTGCGGC
CAACTTACTTCTGACAACGATCGGAGGACCGAAGGAGCTAACCGCTTTTTTGCACAACATGGGGGATCAT
GTAACTCGCCTTGATCGTTGGGAACCGGAGCTGAATGAAGCCATACCAAACGACGAGCGTGACACCACGA
TGCCTGTAGCAATGGCAACAACGTTGCGCAAACTATTAACTGGCGAACTACTTACTCTAGCTTCCCGGCA
ACAATTAATAGACTGGATGGAGGCGGATAAAGTTGCAGGACCACTTCTGCGCTCGGCCCTTCCGGCTGGC
TGGTTTATTGCTGATAAATCTGGAGCCGGTGAGCGTGGAAGCCGCGGTATCATTGCAGCACTGGGGCCAG
ATGGTAAGCCCTCCCGTATCGTAGTTATCTACACGACGGGGAGTCAGGCAACTATGGATGAACGAAATAG
ACAGATCGCTGAGATAGGTGCCTCACTGATTAAGCATTGGTAACTGTCAGACCAAGTTTACTCATATATA
CTTTAGATTGATTTAAAACTTCATTTTTAATTTAAAAGGATCTAGGTGAAGATCCTTTTTGATAATCTCA
TGACCAAAATCCCTTAACGTGAGTTTTCGTTCCACTGAGCGTCAGACCCCGTAGAAAAGATCAAAGGATC
TTCTTGAGATCCTTTTTTTCTGCGCGTAATCTGCTGCTTGCAAACAAAAAAACCACCGCTACCAGCGGTG
GTTTGTTTGCCGGATCAAGAGCTACCAACTCTTTTTCCGAAGGTAACTGGCTTCAGCAGAGCGCAGATAC
CAAATACTGTCCTTCTAGTGTAGCCGTAGTTAGGCCACCACTTCAAGAACTCTGTAGCACCGCCTACATA
CCTCGCTCTGCTAATCCTGTTACCAGTGGCTGCTGCCAGTGGCGATAAGTCGTGTCTTACCGGGTTGGAC
TCAAGACGATAGTTACCGGATAAGGCGCAGCGGTCGGGCTGAACGGGGGGTTCGTGCACACAGCCCAGCT
TGGAGCGAACGACCTACACCGAACTGAGATACCTACAGCGTGAGCTATGAGAAAGCGCCACGCTTCCCGA
AGGGAGAAAGGCGGACAGGTATCCGGTAAGCGGCAGGGTCGGAACAGGAGAGCGCACGAGGGAGCTTCCA
GGGGGAAACGCCTGGTATCTTTATAGTCCTGTCGGGTTTCGCCACCTCTGACTTGAGCGTCGATTTTTGT
GATGCTCGTCAGGGGGGCGGAGCCTATGGAAAAACGCCAGCAACGCGGCCTTTTTACGGTTCCTGGCCTT
TTGCTGGCCTTTTGCTCACATGT
Features (pLannotate 1.2.2; 22 found; start..end, strand, type, name):
      1..241     +  promoter       U6 promoter: RNA polymerase III promoter for human U6 snRNA
    286..353     +  misc_RNA       tracrRNA (fragment): trans-activating CRISPR RNA for the Streptococcus pyogenes CRISPR/Cas9 system
    360..403     +  misc_RNA       gRNA scaffold (fragment): guide RNA scaffold for the Streptococcus pyogenes CRISPR/Cas9 system
    450..735     +  enhancer       CMV enhancer: human cytomegalovirus immediate early enhancer; contains an 18-bp deletion relative to the standard CMV enhancer
    737..1014    +  promoter       chicken β-actin promoter: No description available
   1015..1243    +  intron         hybrid intron: hybrid between chicken β-actin (CBA) and minute virus of mice (MMV) introns (Gray et al., 2011)
   1294..2418    +  CDS            Cas9(N) (fragment): N-terminal portion of Streptococcus pyogenes Cas9 (Zetsche et al., 2015)
   2305..4803    +  CDS            Cas9(C): C-terminal portion of Streptococcus pyogenes Cas9 (Zetsche et al., 2015)
   4828..5419    +  CDS            Cas9(N) (fragment): N-terminal portion of Streptococcus pyogenes Cas9 (Zetsche et al., 2015)
   5425..5445    +  CDS            SV40 NLS: nuclear localization signal of SV40 (simian virus 40) large T antigen
   5446..5462    +  CDS            5xFLAG (fragment): five tandem FLAG® epitope tags
   5473..5494    +  CDS            2xFLAG (fragment): two tandem FLAG® epitope tags
   5569..6276    +  CDS            mCherry: mCherry is a basic (constitutively fluorescent) red fluorescent protein published in 2004, derived from Discosoma sp.. It is reported to be a very rapidly-maturing monomer with low acid sensitivity.
   6310..6421    +  polyA_signal   bGH poly(A) signal: bovine growth hormone polyadenylation signal
   6526..6666    +  repeat_region  AAV2 ITR: inverted terminal repeat of adeno-associated virus serotype 2 inverted
   6671..6722    -  misc_feature   bom (fragment): basis of mobility region from pBR322
   6741..7121    +  rep_origin     M13 ori (sequence partly withheld): M13 bacteriophage origin of replication; arrow indicates direction of (+) strand synthesis
   7197..7246    -  misc_feature   bom (fragment): basis of mobility region from pBR322
   7348..7383    -  CDS            rop (fragment): Rop protein, which maintains plasmids at low copy number; rop
   7478..7582    +  promoter       AmpR promoter: bla
   7583..8443    +  CDS            AmpR: β-lactamase; bla; confers resistance to ampicillin, carbenicillin, and related antibiotics
   8614..9202    +  rep_origin     ori: high-copy-number ColE1/pMB1/pBR322/pUC origin of replication
