>Addgene plasmid #121629 | pBLO43.3_human ProCas9Flavi | addgene full sequence | sequence record 237467 | Addgene NGS Result
GAGGGCCTATTTCCCATGATTCCTTCATATTTGCATATACGATACAAGGCTGTTAGAGAGATAATTGGAA
TTAATTTGACTGTAAACACAAAGATATTAGTACAAAATACGTGACGTAGAAAGTAATAATTTCTTGGGTA
GTTTGCAGTTTTAAAATTATGTTTTAAAATGGACTATCATATGCTTACCGTAACTTGAAAGTATTTCGAT
TTCTTGGCTTTATATATCTTGTGGAAAGGACGAAACACCGGGTCTTCGAGAAGACCTGTTTAAGAGCTAT
GCTGGAAACAGCATAGCAAGTTTAAATAAGGCTAGTCCGTTATCAACTTGAAAAAGTGGCACCGAGTCGG
TGCTTTTTTGTTTTAGAGCTAGAAATAGCAAGTTAAAATAAGGCTAGTCCGTTTTTAGCGCGTGCGCCAA
TTCTGCAGACAAATGGCTCTAGAGGTACCCGTTACATAACTTACGGTAAATGGCCCGCCTGGCTGACCGC
CCAACGACCCCCGCCCATTGACGTCAATAGTAACGCCAATAGGGACTTTCCATTGACGTCAATGGGTGGA
GTATTTACGGTAAACTGCCCACTTGGCAGTACATCAAGTGTATCATATGCCAAGTACGCCCCCTATTGAC
GTCAATGACGGTAAATGGCCCGCCTGGCATTGTGCCCAGTACATGACCTTATGGGACTTTCCTACTTGGC
AGTACATCTACGTATTAGTCATCGCTATTACCATGGTCGAGGTGAGCCCCACGTTCTGCTTCACTCTCCC
CATCTCCCCCCCCTCCCCACCCCCAATTTTGTATTTATTTATTTTTTAATTATTTTGTGCAGCGATGGGG
GCGGGGGGGGGGGGGGGGCGCGCGCCRGGSGGGGSGGGGSGGGGSGRGGGGSGGGGSGGGGSGRGGCGGA
GAGGTGCGGCGGCAGCCAATCAGAGCGGCGCGCTCCGAAAGTTTCCTTTTATGGCGAGGCGGCGGCGGCG
GCGGCCCTATAAAAAGCGAAGCGCGCGGCGGGCGGGAGTCGCTGCGCGCTGCCTTCGCCCCGTGCCCCGC
TCCGCCGCCGCCTCGCGCCGCCCGCCCCGGCTCTGACTGACCGCGTTACTCCCACAGGTGAGCGGGCGGG
ACGGCCCTTCTCCTCCGGGCTGTAATTAGCTGAGCAAGAGGTAAGGGTTTAAGGGATGGTTGGTTGGTGG
GGTATTAATGTTTAATTACCTGGAGCACCTGCCTGAAATCACTTTTTTTCAGGTTGGACCGGTGCCACCA
TGGCCCCAAAGAAGAAGCGGAAGGTCAGCGCTAACCCCATCAACGCCAGCGGCGTGGACGCCAAGGCCAT
CCTGTCTGCCAGACTGAGCAAGAGCAGACGGCTGGAAAATCTGATCGCCCAGCTGCCCGGCGAGAAGAAG
AATGGCCTGTTCGGAAACCTGATTGCCCTGAGCCTGGGCCTGACCCCCAACTTCAAGAGCAACTTCGACC
TGGCCGAGGATGCCAAACTGCAGCTGAGCAAGGACACCTACGACGACGACCTGGACAACCTGCTGGCCCA
GATCGGCGACCAGTACGCCGACCTGTTTCTGGCCGCCAAGAACCTGTCCGACGCCATCCTGCTGAGCGAC
ATCCTGAGAGTGAACACCGAGATCACCAAGGCCCCCCTGAGCGCCTCTATGATCAAGAGATACGACGAGC
ACCACCAGGACCTGACCCTGCTGAAAGCTCTCGTGCGGCAGCAGCTGCCTGAGAAGTACAAAGAGATTTT
CTTCGACCAGAGCAAGAACGGCTACGCCGGCTACATTGACGGCGGAGCCAGCCAGGAAGAGTTCTACAAG
TTCATCAAGCCCATCCTGGAAAAGATGGACGGCACCGAGGAACTGCTCGTGAAGCTGAACAGAGAGGACC
TGCTGCGGAAGCAGCGGACCTTCGACAACGGCAGCATCCCCCACCAGATCCACCTGGGAGAGCTGCACGC
CATTCTGCGGCGGCAGGAAGATTTTTACCCATTCCTGAAGGACAACCGGGAAAAGATCGAGAAGATCCTG
ACCTTCCGCATCCCCTACTACGTGGGCCCTCTGGCCAGGGGAAACAGCAGATTCGCCTGGATGACCAGAA
AGAGCGAGGAAACCATCACCCCCTGGAACTTCGAGGAAGTGGTGGACAAGGGCGCTTCCGCCCAGAGCTT
CATCGAGCGGATGACCAACTTCGATAAGAACCTGCCCAACGAGAAGGTGCTGCCCAAGCACAGCCTGCTG
TACGAGTACTTCACCGTGTATAACGAGCTGACCAAAGTGAAATACGTGACCGAGGGAATGAGAAAGCCCG
CCTTCCTGAGCGGCGAGCAGAAAAAGGCCATCGTGGACCTGCTGTTCAAGACCAACCGGAAAGTGACCGT
GAAGCAGCTGAAAGAGGACTACTTCAAGAAAATCGAGTGCTTCGACTCCGTGGAAATCTCCGGCGTGGAA
GATCGGTTCAACGCCTCCCTGGGCACATACCACGATCTGCTGAAAATTATCAAGGACAAGGACTTCCTGG
ACAATGAGGAAAACGAGGACATTCTGGAAGATATCGTGCTGACCCTGACACTGTTTGAGGACAGAGAGAT
GATCGAGGAACGGCTGAAAACCTATGCCCACCTGTTCGACGACAAAGTGATGAAGCAGCTGAAGCGGCGG
AGATACACCGGCTGGGGCAGGCTGAGCCGGAAGCTGATCAACGGCATCCGGGACAAGCAGTCCGGCAAGA
CAATCCTGGATTTCCTGAAGTCCGACGGCTTCGCCAACAGAAACTTCATGCAGCTGATCCACGACGACAG
CCTGACCTTTAAAGAGGACATCCAGAAAGCCCAGGTGTCCGGCCAGGGCGATAGCCTGCACGAGCACATT
GCCAATCTGGCCGGCAGCCCCGCCATTAAGAAGGGCATCCTGCAGACAGTGAAGGTGGTGGACGAGCTCG
TGAAAGTGATGGGCCGGCACAAGCCCGAGAACATCGTGATCGAAATGGCCAGAGAGAACCAGACCACCCA
GAAGGGACAGAAGAACAGCCGCGAGAGAATGAAGCGGATCGAAGAGGGCATCAAAGAGCTGGGCAGCCAG
ATCCTGAAAGAACACCCCGTGGAAAACACCCAGCTGCAGAACGAGAAGCTGTACCTGTACTACCTGCAGA
ATGGGCGGGATATGTACGTGGACCAGGAACTGGACATCAACCGGCTGTCCGACTACGATGTGGACCATAT
CGTGCCTCAGAGCTTTCTGAAGGACGACTCCATCGACAACAAGGTGCTGACCAGAAGCGACAAGAACCGG
GGCAAGAGCGACAACGTGCCCTCCGAAGAGGTCGTGAAGAAGATGAAGAACTACTGGCGGCAGCTGCTGA
ACGCCAAGCTGATTACCCAGAGAAAGTTCGACAATCTGACCAAGGCCGAGAGAGGCGGCCTGAGCGAACT
GGATAAGGCCGGCTTCATCAAGAGACAGCTGGTGGAAACCCGGCAGATCACAAAGCACGTGGCACAGATC
CTGGACTCCCGGATGAACACTAAGTACGACGAGAATGACAAGCTGATCCGGGAAGTGAAAGTGATCACCC
TGAAGTCCAAGCTGGTGTCCGATTTCCGGAAGGATTTCCAGTTTTACAAAGTGCGCGAGATCAACAACTA
CCACCACGCCCACGACGCCTACCTGAACGCCGTCGTGGGAACCGCCCTGATCAAAAAGTACCCTAAGCTG
GAAAGCGAGTTCGTGTACGGCGACTACAAGGTGTACGACGTGCGGAAGATGATCGCCAAGAGCGAGCAGG
AAATCGGCAAGGCTACCGCCAAGTACTTCTTCTACAGCAACATCATGAACTTTTTCAAGACCGAGATTAC
CCTGGCCAACGGCGAGATCCGGAAGCGGCCTCTGATCGAGACAAACGGCGAAACCGGGGAGATCGTGTGG
GATAAGGGCCGGGATTTTGCCACCGTGCGGAAAGTGCTGAGCATGCCCCAAGTGAATATCGTGAAAAAGA
CCGAGGTGCAGACAGGCGGCTTCAGCAAAGAGTCTATCCTGCCCAAGAGGAACAGCGATAAGCTGATCGC
CAGAAAGAAGGACTGGGACCCTAAGAAGTACGGCGGCTTCGACAGCCCCACCGTGGCCTATTCTGTGCTG
GTGGTGGCCAAAGTGGAAAAGGGCAAGTCCAAGAAACTGAAGAGTGTGAAAGAGCTGCTGGGGATCACCA
TCATGGAAAGAAGCAGCTTCGAGAAGAATCCCATCGACTTTCTGGAAGCCAAGGGCTACAAAGAAGTGAA
AAAGGACCTGATCATCAAGCTGCCTAAGTACTCCCTGTTCGAGCTGGAAAACGGCCGGAAGAGAATGCTG
GCCTCTGCCGGCGAACTGCAGAAGGGAAACGAACTGGCCCTGCCCTCCAAATATGTGAACTTCCTGTACC
TGGCCAGCCACTATGAGAAGCTGAAGGGCTCCCCCGAGGATAATGAGCAGAAACAGCTGTTTGTGGAACA
GCACAAGCACTACCTGGACGAGATCATCGAGCAGATCAGCGAGTTCTCCAAGAGAGTGATCCTGGCCGAC
GCTAATCTGGACAAAGTGCTGTCCGCCTACAACAAGCACCGGGATAAGCCCATCAGAGAGCAGGCCGAGA
ATATCATCCACCTGTTTACCCTGACCAATCTGGGAGCCCCTGCCGCCTTCAAGTACTTTGACACCACCAT
CGACCGGAAGAGGTACACCAGCACCAAAGAGGTGCTGGACGCCACCCTGATCCACCAGAGCATCACCGGC
CTGTACGAGACACGGATCGACCTGTCTCAGCTGGGAGGCGACAAACAAAAGAAACGCGGAGGCAAGGACA
AGAAGTACAGCATCGGCCTGGACATCGGCACCAACTCTGTGGGCTGGGCCGTGATCACCGACGAGTACAA
GGTGCCCAGCAAGAAATTCAAGGTGCTGGGCAACACCGACCGGCACAGCATCAAGAAGAACCTGATCGGA
GCCCTGCTGTTCGACAGCGGCGAAACAGCCGAGGCCACCCGGCTGAAGAGAACCGCCAGAAGAAGATACA
CCAGACGGAAGAACCGGATCTGCTATCTGCAAGAGATCTTCAGCAACGAGATGGCCAAGGTGGACGACAG
CTTCTTCCACAGACTGGAAGAGTCCTTCCTGGTGGAAGAGGATAAGAAGCACGAGCGGCACCCCATCTTC
GGCAACATCGTGGACGAGGTGGCCTACCACGAGAAGTACCCCACCATCTACCACCTGAGAAAGAAACTGG
TGGACAGCACCGACAAGGCCGACCTGCGGCTGATCTATCTGGCCCTGGCCCACATGATCAAGTTCCGGGG
CCACTTCCTGATCGAGGGCGACCTGAACCCCGACAACAGCGACGTGGACAAGCTGTTCATCCAGCTGGTG
CAGACCTACAACCAGCTGTTCGAGGAAACTAGTCCAAAAAAGAAGAGAAAGGTAGATTACAAAGATGACG
ATGACAAAGACTACAAGGATGATGATGATAAGGGATCCGAATCCGGCAGTGGAGAGGGCAGAGGAAGTCT
GCTAACATGCGGTGACGTCGAGGAGAATCCTGGCCCAATGGTGAGCAAGGGCGAGGAGGATAACATGGCC
ATCATCAAGGAGTTCATGCGCTTCAAGGTGCACATGGAGGGCTCCGTGAACGGCCACGAGTTCGAGATCG
AGGGCGAGGGCGAGGGCCGCCCCTACGAGGGCACCCAGACCGCCAAGCTGAAGGTGACCAAGGGTGGCCC
CCTGCCCTTCGCCTGGGACATCCTGTCCCCTCAGTTCATGTACGGCTCCAAGGCCTACGTGAAGCACCCC
GCCGACATCCCCGACTACTTGAAGCTGTCCTTCCCCGAGGGCTTCAAGTGGGAGCGCGTGATGAACTTCG
AGGACGGCGGCGTGGTGACCGTGACCCAGGACTCCTCCCTGCAGGACGGCGAGTTCATCTACAAGGTGAA
GCTGCGCGGCACCAACTTCCCCTCCGACGGCCCCGTAATGCAGAAGAAAACCATGGGCTGGGAGGCCTCC
TCCGAGCGGATGTACCCCGAGGACGGCGCCCTGAAGGGCGAGATCAAGCAGAGGCTGAAGCTGAAGGACG
GCGGCCACTACGACGCTGAGGTCAAGACCACCTACAAGGCCAAGAAGCCCGTGCAGCTGCCCGGCGCCTA
CAACGTCAACATCAAGTTGGACATCACCTCCCACAACGAGGACTACACCATCGTGGAACAGTACGAACGC
GCCGAGGGCCGCCACTCCACCGGCGGCATGGACGAGCTGTACAAGTAAGAATTCCTAGAGCTCGCTGATC
AGCCTCGACTGTGCCTTCTAGTTGCCAGCCATCTGTTGTTTGCCCCTCCCCCGTGCCTTCCTTGACCCTG
GAAGGTGCCACTCCCACTGTCCTTTCCTAATAAAATGAGGAAATTGCATCGCATTGTCTGAGTAGGTGTC
ATTCTATTCTGGGGGGTGGGGTGGGGCAGGACAGCAAGGGGGAGGATTGGGAAGAGAATAGCAGGCATGC
TGGGGAGCGGCCGCAGGAACCCCTAGTGATGGAGTTGGCCACTCCCTCTCTGCGCGCTCGCTCGCTCACT
GAGGCCGGGCGACCAAAGGTCGCCCGACGCCCGGGCTTTGCCCGGGCGGCCTCAGTGAGCGAGCGAGCGC
GCAGCTGCCTGCAGGGGCGCCTGATGCGGTATTTTCTCCTTACGCATCTGTGCGGTATTTCACACCGCAT
A
[95 nt withheld, positions 6722-6816]
T
[46 nt withheld, positions 6818-6863]
C
[141 nt withheld, positions 6865-7005]
CCTTTGACGTTGGAGTCCACGTTCTTT
[37 nt withheld, positions 7033-7069]
ACTCTATCTCGGGCTATTCTTTTGATTTATAAGGGATTTTGCCGATTTCGGTCTATTGGTTAAAAAATGA
GCTGATTTAACAAAAATTTAACGCGAATTTTAACAAAATATTAACGTTTACAATTTTATGGTGCACTCTC
AGTACAATCTGCTCTGATGCCGCATAGTTAAGCCAGCCCCGACACCCGCCAACACCCGCTGACGCGCCCT
GACGGGCTTGTCTGCTCCCGGCATCCGCTTACAGACAAGCTGTGACCGTCTCCGGGAGCTGCATGTGTCA
GAGGTTTTCACCGTCATCACCGAAACGCGCGAGACGAAAGGGCCTCGTGATACGCCTATTTTTATAGGTT
AATGTCATGATAATAATGGTTTCTTAGACGTCAGGTGGCACTTTTCGGGGAAATGTGCGCGGAACCCCTA
TTTGTTTATTTTTCTAAATACATTCAAATATGTATCCGCTCATGAGACAATAACCCTGATAAATGCTTCA
ATAATATTGAAAAAGGAAGAGTATGAGTATTCAACATTTCCGTGTCGCCCTTATTCCCTTTTTTGCGGCA
TTTTGCCTTCCTGTTTTTGCTCACCCAGAAACGCTGGTGAAAGTAAAAGATGCTGAAGATCAGTTGGGTG
CACGAGTGGGTTACATCGAACTGGATCTCAACAGCGGTAAGATCCTTGAGAGTTTTCGCCCCGAAGAACG
TTTTCCAATGATGAGCACTTTTAAAGTTCTGCTATGTGGCGCGGTATTATCCCGTATTGACGCCGGGCAA
GAGCAACTCGGTCGCCGCATACACTATTCTCAGAATGACTTGGTTGAGTACTCACCAGTCACAGAAAAGC
ATCTTACGGATGGCATGACAGTAAGAGAATTATGCAGTGCTGCCATAACCATGAGTGATAACACTGCGGC
CAACTTACTTCTGACAACGATCGGAGGACCGAAGGAGCTAACCGCTTTTTTGCACAACATGGGGGATCAT
GTAACTCGCCTTGATCGTTGGGAACCGGAGCTGAATGAAGCCATACCAAACGACGAGCGTGACACCACGA
TGCCTGTAGCAATGGCAACAACGTTGCGCAAACTATTAACTGGCGAACTACTTACTCTAGCTTCCCGGCA
ACAATTAATAGACTGGATGGAGGCGGATAAAGTTGCAGGACCACTTCTGCGCTCGGCCCTTCCGGCTGGC
TGGTTTATTGCTGATAAATCTGGAGCCGGTGAGCGTGGAAGCCGCGGTATCATTGCAGCACTGGGGCCAG
ATGGTAAGCCCTCCCGTATCGTAGTTATCTACACGACGGGGAGTCAGGCAACTATGGATGAACGAAATAG
ACAGATCGCTGAGATAGGTGCCTCACTGATTAAGCATTGGTAACTGTCAGACCAAGTTTACTCATATATA
CTTTAGATTGATTTAAAACTTCATTTTTAATTTAAAAGGATCTAGGTGAAGATCCTTTTTGATAATCTCA
TGACCAAAATCCCTTAACGTGAGTTTTCGTTCCACTGAGCGTCAGACCCCGTAGAAAAGATCAAAGGATC
TTCTTGAGATCCTTTTTTTCTGCGCGTAATCTGCTGCTTGCAAACAAAAAAACCACCGCTACCAGCGGTG
GTTTGTTTGCCGGATCAAGAGCTACCAACTCTTTTTCCGAAGGTAACTGGCTTCAGCAGAGCGCAGATAC
CAAATACTGTTCTTCTAGTGTAGCCGTAGTTAGGCCACCACTTCAAGAACTCTGTAGCACCGCCTACATA
CCTCGCTCTGCTAATCCTGTTACCAGTGGCTGCTGCCAGTGGCGATAAGTCGTGTCTTACCGGGTTGGAC
TCAAGACGATAGTTACCGGATAAGGCGCAGCGGTCGGGCTGAACGGGGGGTTCGTGCACACAGCCCAGCT
TGGAGCGAACGACCTACACCGAACTGAGATACCTACAGCGTGAGCTATGAGAAAGCGCCACGCTTCCCGA
AGGGAGAAAGGCGGACAGGTATCCGGTAAGCGGCAGGGTCGGAACAGGAGAGCGCACGAGGGAGCTTCCA
GGGGGAAACGCCTGGTATCTTTATAGTCCTGTCGGGTTTCGCCACCTCTGACTTGAGCGTCGATTTTTGT
GATGCTCGTCAGGGGGGCGGAGCCTATGGAAAAACGCCAGCAACGCGGCCTTTTTACGGTTCCTGGCCTT
TTGCTGGCCTTTTGCTCACATGT
Features (pLannotate 1.2.2; 22 found; start..end, strand, type, name):
      1..241     +  promoter       U6 promoter: RNA polymerase III promoter for human U6 snRNA
    286..353     +  misc_RNA       tracrRNA (fragment): trans-activating CRISPR RNA for the Streptococcus pyogenes CRISPR/Cas9 system
    360..403     +  misc_RNA       gRNA scaffold (fragment): guide RNA scaffold for the Streptococcus pyogenes CRISPR/Cas9 system
    450..735     +  enhancer       CMV enhancer: human cytomegalovirus immediate early enhancer; contains an 18-bp deletion relative to the standard CMV enhancer
    737..1014    +  promoter       chicken β-actin promoter: No description available
   1015..1242    +  intron         hybrid intron: hybrid between chicken β-actin (CBA) and minute virus of mice (MMV) introns (Gray et al., 2011)
   1293..2417    +  CDS            Cas9(N) (fragment): N-terminal portion of Streptococcus pyogenes Cas9 (Zetsche et al., 2015)
   2304..4802    +  CDS            Cas9(C): C-terminal portion of Streptococcus pyogenes Cas9 (Zetsche et al., 2015)
   4827..5418    +  CDS            Cas9(N) (fragment): N-terminal portion of Streptococcus pyogenes Cas9 (Zetsche et al., 2015)
   5424..5444    +  CDS            SV40 NLS: nuclear localization signal of SV40 (simian virus 40) large T antigen
   5445..5461    +  CDS            5xFLAG (fragment): five tandem FLAG® epitope tags
   5472..5493    +  CDS            2xFLAG (fragment): two tandem FLAG® epitope tags
   5568..6275    +  CDS            mCherry: mCherry is a basic (constitutively fluorescent) red fluorescent protein published in 2004, derived from Discosoma sp.. It is reported to be a very rapidly-maturing monomer with low acid sensitivity.
   6309..6420    +  polyA_signal   bGH poly(A) signal: bovine growth hormone polyadenylation signal
   6525..6665    +  repeat_region  AAV2 ITR: inverted terminal repeat of adeno-associated virus serotype 2 inverted
   6670..6721    -  misc_feature   bom (fragment): basis of mobility region from pBR322
   6740..7195    +  rep_origin     f1 ori (sequence partly withheld): f1 bacteriophage origin of replication; arrow indicates direction of (+) strand synthesis
   7196..7245    -  misc_feature   bom (fragment): basis of mobility region from pBR322
   7347..7382    -  CDS            rop (fragment): Rop protein, which maintains plasmids at low copy number; rop
   7477..7581    +  promoter       AmpR promoter: bla
   7582..8442    +  CDS            AmpR: β-lactamase; bla; confers resistance to ampicillin, carbenicillin, and related antibiotics
   8613..9201    +  rep_origin     ori: high-copy-number ColE1/pMB1/pBR322/pUC origin of replication
