[The description below was written by a language model from this plasmid's Addgene catalogue record and pLannotate feature annotations shown in this document.]
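Description:
pBLO43.3_human ProCas9Flavi is a pUC-based mammalian expression plasmid of about 9.3 kb, catalogued as an empty backbone because its guide RNA position is left as a destination site for the user's spacer. It is propagated in E. coli at high copy from a ColE1/pUC origin under ampicillin selection (AmpR with its own bla promoter). It also carries an f1/M13 phage origin. A single AAV2 ITR lies downstream of the expression cassette. With only one ITR annotated, this looks like a remnant of the parent vector rather than a functional AAV packaging arrangement.

Two transcription units make up the payload. A human U6 RNA polymerase III promoter sits upstream of the sgRNA cloning site and a Streptococcus pyogenes guide RNA scaffold. Downstream, a CMV enhancer, chicken β-actin promoter and hybrid CBA/MVM intron drive the ProCas9Flavi coding sequence. The purpose line abbreviates this promoter as "CMV-intron", and the depositor comment calls it CAG and notes that repository sequencing could not fully resolve it. The Cas9 annotations appear out of their natural order: part of the N-terminal region, then the C-terminal portion, then a second N-terminal fragment after a short gap. This is consistent with a rearranged, circularly permuted-type Cas9. The "Pro" and "Flavi" parts of the name suggest a protease-responsive design, but the record does not describe the mechanism or any cleavage site. The Cas9 open reading frame ends with an SV40 NLS and FLAG epitope sequence. According to the purpose line it is joined through a T2A peptide to mCherry, which marks transfected cells as a separate red fluorescent protein, and the unit terminates at a bGH polyadenylation signal.

The depositor and repository sequences give essentially identical feature maps, differing by one base pair.
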