Addgene plasmid #121629: pBLO43.3_human ProCas9Flavi
Purpose: (Empty Backbone) U6-sgRNAdest_CMV-intron_hProCas9Flavi_T2A Mcherry_AmpR_ColE1
Depositing lab: David Savage. Depositing organization: University of California, Berkeley. Publication: Profiling of engineering hotspots identifies an allosteric CRISPR-Cas9 switch. Oakes BL, Nadler DC, Flamholz A, Fellmann C, Staahl BT, Doudna JA, Savage DF. Nat Biotechnol. 2016 May 2. doi: 10.1038/nbt.3528. PubMed 27136077.
Backbone
  Vector backbone: pUC
  Backbone size (bp): 9263
  Vector type: Mammalian Expression
  Promoter: U6
Growth in bacteria
  Bacterial resistance: Ampicillin, 100 μg/mL
  Growth temperature: 37°C
  Growth strain: DH5alpha
  Copy number: High Copy
Terms and licenses: Academic/Nonprofit Terms; Industry Terms: Not Available to Industry
Depositor comments: Note: Addgene NGS unable to fully resolve CAG promoter sequence. Please refer to depositor's sequence for this section of the plasmid.
How to cite: pBLO43.3_human ProCas9Flavi was a gift from David Savage (Addgene plasmid # 121629 ; http://n2t.net/addgene:121629 ; RRID:Addgene_121629)
